Addgene plasmid #101051: pcDNA-flag-hKDM4A-polyA
Purpose: in vitro transcription (T7 promoter)
Depositing lab: Yi Zhang. Depositing organization: Boston Children's Hospital. Publication: Histone Demethylase Expression Enhances Human Somatic Cell Nuclear Transfer Efficiency and Promotes Derivation of Pluripotent Stem Cells. Chung YG, Matoba S, Liu Y, Eum JH, Lu F, Jiang W, Lee JE, Sepilian V, Cha KY, Lee DR, Zhang Y. Cell Stem Cell. 2015 Dec 3;17(6):758-66. doi: 10.1016/j.stem.2015.10.001. Epub 2015 Oct 29. PubMed 26526725.
Backbone
  Vector backbone: pcDNA3
  Total vector size (bp): 8843
  Vector type: Mammalian Expression
Growth in bacteria
  Bacterial resistance: Ampicillin, 100 μg/mL
  Growth temperature: 37°C
  Growth strain: DH5alpha
  Copy number: High Copy
Gene/Insert
  Gene/Insert name: KDM4A (alt names: JHDM3A; JMJD2A)
  Species: H. sapiens (human)
  Entrez Gene: KDM4A (a.k.a. JHDM3A, JMJD2, JMJD2A, TDRD14A)
  Promoter: T7
  Tag / fusion protein: Flag (N terminal on insert)
  Cloning method: Gibson Cloning
  Sequencing primers: 5′ unknown; 3′ unknown
Terms and licenses: Academic/Nonprofit Terms; Industry Terms: Not Available to Industry
How to cite: pcDNA-flag-hKDM4A-polyA was a gift from Yi Zhang (Addgene plasmid # 101051 ; http://n2t.net/addgene:101051 ; RRID:Addgene_101051)
