[The description below was written by a language model from this plasmid's Addgene catalogue record and pLannotate feature annotations shown in this document.]
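Description:
pcDNA-flag-hKDM4A-polyA is a pcDNA3-based plasmid of about 8.8 kb carrying the human histone lysine demethylase KDM4A (also known as JHDM3A or JMJD2A) with an N-terminal FLAG tag. Although catalogued as a mammalian expression vector, its stated purpose is to serve as a template for in vitro transcription from the T7 promoter. It is maintained in E. coli at high copy through a ColE1/pUC-type origin and selected with ampicillin via the β-lactamase gene. An f1 origin is also present, which in principle allows single-stranded DNA production.

In the annotated sequence, the CMV immediate-early enhancer and promoter sit immediately upstream of the T7 promoter, followed by a short FLAG-encoding segment (detected as a fragment of a 3xFLAG feature, consistent with a single FLAG tag) and the roughly 3.2 kb KDM4A coding sequence. The bovine growth hormone polyadenylation signal lies downstream. The "polyA" in the name suggests an encoded poly(A) tract after the coding region so that T7 transcripts are already tailed, but no such element is annotated in the feature table, which shows only an unannotated gap with a short, probably spurious TEF1 promoter match. The backbone retains the standard pcDNA3 SV40 promoter–neomycin resistance–SV40 poly(A) cassette, which would permit G418 selection in mammalian cells, and the CMV promoter could likewise drive expression after transfection.

The associated publication concerns the use of histone demethylase expression to improve human somatic cell nuclear transfer efficiency and the derivation of pluripotent stem cells. This fits the use of the plasmid to synthesise FLAG-KDM4A mRNA in vitro for delivery into cells or embryos.
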