Features (pLannotate 1.2.2; 22 found; start..end, strand, type, name):
     28..80      -  misc_feature   bom (fragment): basis of mobility region from pBR322
    235..614     +  enhancer       CMV enhancer: human cytomegalovirus immediate early enhancer
    615..818     +  promoter       CMV promoter: human cytomegalovirus (CMV) immediate early promoter
    814..847     +  LTR            5' LTR (truncated) (fragment): truncated 5' long terminal repeat (LTR) from HIV-1
    863..881     +  promoter       T7 promoter: promoter for bacteriophage T7 RNA polymerase
    910..930     +  CDS            3xFLAG (fragment): three tandem FLAG® epitope tags
    941..4132    +  CDS            KDM4A: KDM4A_HUMAN - Also known as JHDM3A, JMJD2, JMJD2A, KIAA0677. Experimental evidence at protein level: Swiss-Prot protein existence level 1. [Isoform 2]: Crucial for muscle differentiation, promotes transcriptional activation of the Myog gene by directing the removal of repressive chromatin marks at its promoter. Lacks the N-terminal demethylase domain. From Homo sapiens (Human).
   4202..4223    +  promoter       TEF1 promoter (fragment): S. cerevisiae TEF1; promoter for EF-1α
   4437..4661    +  polyA_signal   bGH poly(A) signal: bovine growth hormone polyadenylation signal
   4665..4686    +  promoter       SV40 promoter (fragment): SV40 enhancer and early promoter
   4707..5135    +  rep_origin     f1 ori (sequence partly withheld): f1 bacteriophage origin of replication; arrow indicates direction of (+) strand synthesis
   5149..5478    +  promoter       SV40 promoter: SV40 enhancer and early promoter
   5545..6336    +  CDS            neo: KKA2_KLEPN - Also known as kan, nptII. Experimental evidence at protein level: Swiss-Prot protein existence level 1. Resistance to kanamycin, neomycin, paromomycin, ribostamycin, butirosin and gentamicin B. From Klebsiella pneumoniae.
   6362..6520    +  CDS            ble (fragment): BLE_KLEPN - Experimental evidence at protein level: Swiss-Prot protein existence level 1. Binding protein with a strong affinity to the bleomycin family of antibiotics. Binds to CL990; an antimitotic-antibiotic compound. From Klebsiella pneumoniae.
   6515..6636    +  polyA_signal   SV40 poly(A) signal: SV40 polyadenylation signal
   6709..6725    -  protein_bind   lac operator: The lac repressor binds to the lac operator to inhibit transcription in E. coli. This inhibition can be relieved by adding lactose or isopropyl-β-D-thiogalactopyranoside (IPTG). lac repressor encoded by lacI
   6733..6763    -  promoter       lac promoter: promoter for the E. coli lac operon
   6778..6799    -  protein_bind   CAP binding site: CAP binding activates transcription in the presence of cAMP. E. coli catabolite activator protein
   6812..6904    -  CDS            lacI (fragment): lac repressor; lacI; The lac repressor binds to the lac operator to inhibit transcription in E. coli. This inhibition can be relieved by adding lactose or isopropyl-β-D-thiogalactopyranoside (IPTG).
   7087..7675    -  rep_origin     ori: high-copy-number ColE1/pMB1/pBR322/pUC origin of replication
   7846..8706    -  CDS            AmpR: β-lactamase; bla; confers resistance to ampicillin, carbenicillin, and related antibiotics
   8707..8811    -  promoter       AmpR promoter: bla
>Addgene plasmid #101051 | pcDNA-flag-hKDM4A-polyA | addgene full sequence | sequence record 198212 | Addgene NGS Result
GACGGATCGGGAGATCTCCCGATCCCCTATGGTGCACTCTCAGTACAATCTGCTCTGATGCCGCATAGTT
AAGCCAGTATCTGCTCCCTGCTTGTGTGTTGGAGGTCGCTGAGTAGTGCGCGAGCAAAATTTAAGCTACA
ACAAGGCAAGGCTTGACCGACAATTGCATGAAGAATCTGCTTAGGGTTAGGCGTTTTGCGCTGCTTCGCG
ATGTACGGGCCAGATATACGCGTTGACATTGATTATTGACTAGTTATTAATAGTAATCAATTACGGGGTC
ATTAGTTCATAGCCCATATATGGAGTTCCGCGTTACATAACTTACGGTAAATGGCCCGCCTGGCTGACCG
CCCAACGACCCCCGCCCATTGACGTCAATAATGACGTATGTTCCCATAGTAACGCCAATAGGGACTTTCC
ATTGACGTCAATGGGTGGAGTATTTACGGTAAACTGCCCACTTGGCAGTACATCAAGTGTATCATATGCC
AAGTACGCCCCCTATTGACGTCAATGACGGTAAATGGCCCGCCTGGCATTATGCCCAGTACATGACCTTA
TGGGACTTTCCTACTTGGCAGTACATCTACGTATTAGTCATCGCTATTACCATGGTGATGCGGTTTTGGC
AGTACATCAATGGGCGTGGATAGCGGTTTGACTCACGGGGATTTCCAAGTCTCCACCCCATTGACGTCAA
TGGGAGTTTGTTTTGGCACCAAAATCAACGGGACTTTCCAAAATGTCGTAACAACTCCGCCCCATTGACG
CAAATGGGCGGTAGGCGTGTACGGTGGGAGGTCTATATAAGCAGAGCTCTCTGGCTAACTAGAGAACCCA
CTGCTTACTGGCTTATCGAAATTAATACGACTCACTATAGGGAGACCCAAGCTGGCTAGTTAAGCTTATG
GACTACAAAGACGATGACGACAAGGGATCCATGGCTTCTGAGTCTGAAACTCTGAATCCCAGTGCTAGGA
TAATGACCTTTTATCCAACTATGGAAGAGTTCCGAAACTTCAGTAGATACATTGCCTACATTGAATCCCA
AGGAGCTCATCGGGCAGGGCTAGCCAAGGTTGTTCCTCCAAAAGAGTGGAAGCCACGAGCATCCTATGAT
GACATTGATGATTTGGTCATTCCTGCCCCCATTCAACAGCTGGTGACGGGGCAGTCTGGCCTCTTTACTC
AGTACAACATACAGAAGAAAGCCATGACTGTTCGAGAGTTCCGCAAGATAGCCAATAGCGATAAGTACTG
TACCCCACGCTATAGTGAGTTTGAAGAGCTCGAGCGGAAATACTGGAAAAATCTTACATTCAATCCTCCA
ATCTATGGTGCAGATGTGAATGGTACCCTCTATGAAAAGCATGTTGATGAGTGGAATATTGGCCGGCTGA
GAACAATCCTGGACTTGGTGGAAAAGGAGAGTGGGATCACCATTGAGGGTGTGAACACCCCATACCTGTA
CTTTGGCATGTGGAAGACATCCTTTGCTTGGCACACTGAAGACATGGACCTCTACAGCATCAACTACCTG
CACTTTGGAGAACCAAAGTCCTGGTACTCTGTTCCACCTGAGCATGGAAAGCGGTTGGAACGCCTCGCCA
AAGGCTTTTTCCCAGGAAGTGCTCAAAGCTGTGAGGCATTTCTCCGCCACAAGATGACCCTGATTTCCCC
GTTAATGCTGAAGAAATATGGAATTCCCTTTGACAAGGTGACTCAAGAGGCTGGAGAGTTTATGATCACT
TTCCCTTATGGTTACCATGCCGGCTTTAACCATGGTTTTAACTGTGCGGAGTCTACCAATTTTGCTACCC
GTCGGTGGATTGAGTACGGCAAGCAAGCTGTGCTGTGCTCCTGTAGAAAGGACATGGTGAAGATCTCCAT
GGATGTGTTTGTGAGAAAGTTCCAGCCAGAAAGGTACAAACTTTGGAAAGCTGGGAAGGACAACACAGTT
ATTGACCATACTCTGCCCACGCCAGAAGCAGCTGAGTTTCTTAAGGAGAGTGAACTGCCTCCAAGAGCTG
GCAACGAGGAGGAGTGCCCAGAGGAGGACATGGAAGGGGTGGAGGATGGAGAGGAAGGAGACCTGAAGAC
AAGCCTGGCCAAGCACCGAATAGGGACAAAGAGGCACCGAGTTTGTCTTGAAATACCACAGGAGGTGAGT
CAGAGTGAGCTCTTCCCCAAGGAGGATCTGAGTTCTGAGCAGTATGAGATGACGGAGTGCCCGGCAGCCC
TCGCCCCTGTGAGGCCCACCCATAGCTCTGTGCGGCAAGTTGAGGATGGTCTTACCTTCCCAGATTATTC
TGACTCCACTGAAGTCAAATTTGAAGAGCTTAAAAATGTCAAACTAGAAGAGGAGGATGAGGAGGAAGAA
CAAGAAGCAGCTGCCTTGGATCTTTCTGTGAATCCTGCGTCTGTAGGGGGACGCCTTGTCTTCTCAGGCT
CCAAAAAGAAATCATCTTCTAGCCTGGGCTCTGGCTCTTCACGGGATTCTATCTCTTCTGATTCAGAAAC
TAGTGAGCCTCTCTCCTGCCGAGCCCAAGGGCAAACGGGAGTTCTCACTGTGCACAGTTATGCCAAAGGG
GATGGCAGGGTCACTGTGGGAGAGCCATGCACGAGGAAGAAAGGAAGCGCCGCTAGAAGTTTCAGTGAGC
GGGAGCTGGCAGAGGTTGCAGATGAATACATGTTTTCCCTAGAAGAGAATAAGAAGTCCAAGGGACGCCG
TCAGCCTTTAAGCAAGCTCCCCCGCCATCACCCACTTGTGCTGCAGGAGTGTGTCAGTGATGATGAGACA
TCTGAACAGCTGACCCCTGAGGAAGAGGCTGAGGAGACAGAGGCCTGGGCCAAGCCTCTGAGCCAACTGT
GGCAGAACCGACCTCCAAACTTTGAGGCTGAGAAGGAATTCAATGAGACCATGGCCCAACAGGCCCCTCA
CTGCGCTGTCTGTATGATCTTCCAGACTTATCATCAGGTTGAATTTGGAGGCTTTAATCAGAACTGTGGA
AATGCTTCAGATTTAGCCCCCCAGAAGCAGAGGACCAAGCCATTGATTCCAGAAATGTGCTTCACTTCGA
CTGGCTGCAGCACGGACATCAACCTTTCTACTCCTTATCTTGAGGAGGATGGCACCAGCATACTCGTTTC
CTGCAAGAAGTGCAGCGTCCGGGTCCATGCCAGTTGCTATGGGGTCCCCCCTGCAAAGGCTTCTGAAGAC
TGGATGTGTTCTCGGTGTTCAGCCAATGCCCTAGAGGAGGACTGCTGTTTATGCTCATTACGAGGAGGGG
CCCTGCAGAGAGCAAATGATGACAGGTGGGTCCACGTTTCATGTGCTGTGGCAATTCTGGAAGCAAGGTT
TGTCAACATTGCAGAAAGAAGTCCGGTGGATGTGAGCAAAATCCCCCTGCCCCGCTTCAAACTGAAATGT
ATCTTCTGTAAGAAGCGGAGGAAAAGAACTGCTGGCTGCTGTGTGCAGTGTTCTCACGGCCGCTGCCCAA
CTGCCTTCCATGTGAGCTGCGCCCAGGCTGCCGGTGTGATGATGCAGCCTGACGACTGGCCTTTTGTGGT
CTTCATTACCTGCTTTCGGCACAAGATTCCTAATTTGGAGCGTGCCAAGGGGGCCTTGCAAAGCATCACT
GCAGGCCAGAAAGTCATTAGCAAGCATAAGAACGGGCGCTTCTACCAGTGTGAAGTGGTCAGGCTCACCA
CCGAGACCTTCTATGAAGTCAACTTTGATGATGGCTCCTTCAGCGACAATCTTTATCCTGAGGACATAGT
GAGCCAGGACTGTCTCCAGTTTGGTCCTCCTGCTGAAGGGGAAGTGGTCCAAGTGAGATGGACAGACGGC
CAAGTCTATGGAGCCAAGTTTGTGGCCTCCCACCCTATCCAAATGTACCAGGTGGAGTTTGAGGATGGCT
CACAACTTGTGGTTAAGAGAGATGATGTATACACACTGGATGAAGAGCTTCCCAAGAGAGTCAAATCTAG
ACTGTCAGTAGCCTCAGACATGCGCTTCAATGAGATTTTCACAGAGAAAGAGGTTAAGCAAGAAAAGAAA
CGGCAACGAGTTATCAACTCAAGATACCGGGAAGATTATATTGAGCCTGCACTATACCGGGCCATCATGG
AGTAGCGGCCGCTCGACTATGGGCACCAAAGAACCTGTAAACGTTATCTTTTTAAATTGAATGTGCACAA
ATAAAAGTTTGGAAAAGAAAAAAAAAAAAAAAAAAAAAAAAAAAAAAAAAAAAAAAAAAAAAAAAAAAAA
AAAAAAAAAAAAAAAAAAAAAAAAAAAAAATACGCATCATACGCTGTGGCGTACCTCGAGTCTAGAGGGC
CCTTCGAACAAAAACTCATCTCAGAAGAGGATCTGAATATGCATACCGGTCATCATCACCATCACCATTG
AGTTTAAACCCGCTGATCAGCCTCGACTGTGCCTTCTAGTTGCCAGCCATCTGTTGTTTGCCCCTCCCCC
GTGCCTTCCTTGACCCTGGAAGGTGCCACTCCCACTGTCCTTTCCTAATAAAATGAGGAAATTGCATCGC
ATTGTCTGAGTAGGTGTCATTCTATTCTGGGGGGTGGGGTGGGGCAGGACAGCAAGGGGGAGGATTGGGA
AGACAATAGCAGGCATGCTGGGGATGCGGTGGGCTCTATGGCTTCTGAGGCGGAAAGAACCAGCTGGGGC
TCTAGGGGGTATCCCC
[124 nt withheld, positions 4707-4830]
C
[91 nt withheld, positions 4832-4922]
A
[49 nt withheld, positions 4924-4972]
CCTTTGACGTTGGAGTCCACGTTCTTT
[37 nt withheld, positions 5000-5036]
ACCCTATCTCGGTCTATTCTTTTGATTTATAAGGGATTTTGCCGATTTCGGCCTATTGGTTAAAAAATGA
GCTGATTTAACAAAAATTTAACGCGAATTAATTCTGTGGAATGTGTGTCAGTTAGGGTGTGGAAAGTCCC
CAGGCTCCCCAGCAGGCAGAAGTATGCAAAGCATGCATCTCAATTAGTCAGCAACCAGGTGTGGAAAGTC
CCCAGGCTCCCCAGCAGGCAGAAGTATGCAAAGCATGCATCTCAATTAGTCAGCAACCATAGTCCCGCCC
CTAACTCCGCCCATCCCGCCCCTAACTCCGCCCAGTTCCGCCCATTCTCCGCCCCATGGCTGACTAATTT
TTTTTATTTATGCAGAGGCCGAGGCCGCCTCTGCCTCTGAGCTATTCCAGAAGTAGTGAGGAGGCTTTTT
TGGAGGCCTAGGCTTTTGCAAAAAGCTCCCGGGAGCTTGTATATCCATTTTCGGATCTGATCAAGAGACA
GGATGAGGATCGTTTCGCATGATTGAACAAGATGGATTGCACGCAGGTTCTCCGGCCGCTTGGGTGGAGA
GGCTATTCGGCTATGACTGGGCACAACAGACAATCGGCTGCTCTGATGCCGCCGTGTTCCGGCTGTCAGC
GCAGGGGCGCCCGGTTCTTTTTGTCAAGACCGACCTGTCCGGTGCCCTGAATGAACTGCAGGACGAGGCA
GCGCGGCTATCGTGGCTGGCCACGACGGGCGTTCCTTGCGCAGCTGTGCTCGACGTTGTCACTGAAGCGG
GAAGGGACTGGCTGCTATTGGGCGAAGTGCCGGGGCAGGATCTCCTGTCATCTCACCTTGCTCCTGCCGA
GAAAGTATCCATCATGGCTGATGCAATGCGGCGGCTGCATACGCTTGATCCGGCTACCTGCCCATTCGAC
CACCAAGCGAAACATCGCATCGAGCGAGCACGTACTCGGATGGAAGCCGGTCTTGTCGATCAGGATGATC
TGGACGAAGAGCATCAGGGGCTCGCGCCAGCCGAACTGTTCGCCAGGCTCAAGGCGCGCATGCCCGACGG
CGAGGATCTCGTCGTGACCCATGGCGATGCCTGCTTGCCGAATATCATGGTGGAAAATGGCCGCTTTTCT
GGATTCATCGACTGTGGCCGGCTGGGTGTGGCGGACCGCTATCAGGACATAGCGTTGGCTACCCGTGATA
TTGCTGAAGAGCTTGGCGGCGAATGGGCTGACCGCTTCCTCGTGCTTTACGGTATCGCCGCTCCCGATTC
GCAGCGCATCGCCTTCTATCGCCTTCTTGACGAGTTCTTCTGAGCGGGACTCTGGGGTTCGCGAAATGAC
CGACCAAGCGACGCCCAACCTGCCATCACGAGATTTCGATTCCACCGCCGCCTTCTATGAAAGGTTGGGC
TTCGGAATCGTTTTCCGGGACGCCGGCTGGATGATCCTCCAGCGCGGGGATCTCATGCTGGAGTTCTTCG
CCCACCCCAACTTGTTTATTGCAGCTTATAATGGTTACAAATAAAGCAATAGCATCACAAATTTCACAAA
TAAAGCATTTTTTTCACTGCATTCTAGTTGTGGTTTGTCCAAACTCATCAATGTATCTTATCATGTCTGT
ATACCGTCGACCTCTAGCTAGAGCTTGGCGTAATCATGGTCATAGCTGTTTCCTGTGTGAAATTGTTATC
CGCTCACAATTCCACACAACATACGAGCCGGAAGCATAAAGTGTAAAGCCTGGGGTGCCTAATGAGTGAG
CTAACTCACATTAATTGCGTTGCGCTCACTGCCCGCTTTCCAGTCGGGAAACCTGTCGTGCCAGCTGCAT
TAATGAATCGGCCAACGCGCGGGGAGAGGCGGTTTGCGTATTGGGCGCTCTTCCGCTTCCTCGCTCACTG
ACTCGCTGCGCTCGGTCGTTCGGCTGCGGCGAGCGGTATCAGCTCACTCAAAGGCGGTAATACGGTTATC
CACAGAATCAGGGGATAACGCAGGAAAGAACATGTGAGCAAAAGGCCAGCAAAAGGCCAGGAACCGTAAA
AAGGCCGCGTTGCTGGCGTTTTTCCATAGGCTCCGCCCCCCTGACGAGCATCACAAAAATCGACGCTCAA
GTCAGAGGTGGCGAAACCCGACAGGACTATAAAGATACCAGGCGTTTCCCCCTGGAAGCTCCCTCGTGCG
CTCTCCTGTTCCGACCCTGCCGCTTACCGGATACCTGTCCGCCTTTCTCCCTTCGGGAAGCGTGGCGCTT
TCTCATAGCTCACGCTGTAGGTATCTCAGTTCGGTGTAGGTCGTTCGCTCCAAGCTGGGCTGTGTGCACG
AACCCCCCGTTCAGCCCGACCGCTGCGCCTTATCCGGTAACTATCGTCTTGAGTCCAACCCGGTAAGACA
CGACTTATCGCCACTGGCAGCAGCCACTGGTAACAGGATTAGCAGAGCGAGGTATGTAGGCGGTGCTACA
GAGTTCTTGAAGTGGTGGCCTAACTACGGCTACACTAGAAGAACAGTATTTGGTATCTGCGCTCTGCTGA
AGCCAGTTACCTTCGGAAAAAGAGTTGGTAGCTCTTGATCCGGCAAACAAACCACCGCTGGTAGCGGTGG
TTTTTTTGTTTGCAAGCAGCAGATTACGCGCAGAAAAAAAGGATCTCAAGAAGATCCTTTGATCTTTTCT
ACGGGGTCTGACGCTCAGTGGAACGAAAACTCACGTTAAGGGATTTTGGTCATGAGATTATCAAAAAGGA
TCTTCACCTAGATCCTTTTAAATTAAAAATGAAGTTTTAAATCAATCTAAAGTATATATGAGTAAACTTG
GTCTGACAGTTACCAATGCTTAATCAGTGAGGCACCTATCTCAGCGATCTGTCTATTTCGTTCATCCATA
GTTGCCTGACTCCCCGTCGTGTAGATAACTACGATACGGGAGGGCTTACCATCTGGCCCCAGTGCTGCAA
TGATACCGCGAGACCCACGCTCACCGGCTCCAGATTTATCAGCAATAAACCAGCCAGCCGGAAGGGCCGA
GCGCAGAAGTGGTCCTGCAACTTTATCCGCCTCCATCCAGTCTATTAATTGTTGCCGGGAAGCTAGAGTA
AGTAGTTCGCCAGTTAATAGTTTGCGCAACGTTGTTGCCATTGCTACAGGCATCGTGGTGTCACGCTCGT
CGTTTGGTATGGCTTCATTCAGCTCCGGTTCCCAACGATCAAGGCGAGTTACATGATCCCCCATGTTGTG
CAAAAAAGCGGTTAGCTCCTTCGGTCCTCCGATCGTTGTCAGAAGTAAGTTGGCCGCAGTGTTATCACTC
ATGGTTATGGCAGCACTGCATAATTCTCTTACTGTCATGCCATCCGTAAGATGCTTTTCTGTGACTGGTG
AGTACTCAACCAAGTCATTCTGAGAATAGTGTATGCGGCGACCGAGTTGCTCTTGCCCGGCGTCAATACG
GGATAATACCGCGCCACATAGCAGAACTTTAAAAGTGCTCATCATTGGAAAACGTTCTTCGGGGCGAAAA
CTCTCAAGGATCTTACCGCTGTTGAGATCCAGTTCGATGTAACCCACTCGTGCACCCAACTGATCTTCAG
CATCTTTTACTTTCACCAGCGTTTCTGGGTGAGCAAAAACAGGAAGGCAAAATGCCGCAAAAAAGGGAAT
AAGGGCGACACGGAAATGTTGAATACTCATACTCTTCCTTTTTCAATATTATTGAAGCATTTATCAGGGT
TATTGTCTCATGAGCGGATACATATTTGAATGTATTTAGAAAAATAAACAAATAGGGGTTCCGCGCACAT
TTCCCCGAAAAGTGCCACCTGACGTC
